Addgene plasmid #230050: pAAV-puro_TRE3VG_EGFP-Responder
Purpose: It presents the TRE3VG inducible promoter allowing the dox-dependent inducible activation of EGFP through the OPTi-OX platform
Depositing lab: Alessandro Bertero. Depositing organization: University of Turin. Publication: Overcoming the Silencing of Doxycycline-Inducible Promoters in hiPSC-derived Cardiomyocytes. Guichardaz M, Bottini S, Balmas E, Bertero A. Open Res Eur. 2024 Dec 18;4:266. doi: 10.12688/openreseurope.19024.1. eCollection 2024. PubMed 39926351.
Backbone
  Vector backbone: pAAV-Puro_TRE-EGFP
  Backbone size w/o insert (bp): 5571
  Vector type: Mammalian Expression
  Selectable markers: Puromycin
Growth in bacteria
  Bacterial resistance: Ampicillin, 100 μg/mL
  Growth temperature: 37°C
  Growth strain: NEB Stable
  Copy number: Unknown
Gene/Insert
  Gene/Insert name: TRE3VG_EGFP
  Species: Synthetic
  Insert size (bp): 1082
  Promoter: GAAGACAATAGCAGGCATG
  Cloning method: Unknown
  Sequencing primers: 5′ GAAGACAATAGCAGGCATG; 3′ GGTTCAGGGGGAGGTGTGG
Terms and licenses: Academic/Nonprofit Terms; Industry Terms: Not Available to Industry
How to cite: pAAV-puro_TRE3VG_EGFP-Responder was a gift from Alessandro Bertero (Addgene plasmid # 230050 ; http://n2t.net/addgene:230050 ; RRID:Addgene_230050)
