[The description below was written by a language model from this plasmid's Addgene catalogue record and pLannotate feature annotations shown in this document.]
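Description:
pAAV-puro_TRE3VG_EGFP-Responder is a mammalian gene-targeting donor plasmid, not a packaging-competent AAV vector. The feature table shows no ITRs; the "AAV" in the name refers to the AAVS1 safe-harbour locus in intron 1 of human PPP1R12C, and left and right homology arms from this locus flank the payload. The roughly 6.65 kb plasmid is propagated in E. coli through a high-copy ColE1/pUC-type origin with ampicillin resistance (AmpR under its own bla promoter). The lac promoter/operator and the lacI, lacZα, rop and bom fragments are cloning-backbone remnants with no evident role in the design.

Two units sit in tandem between the homology arms. The first is a promoterless selection cassette: a splice acceptor followed by the puromycin N-acetyltransferase gene and a bGH polyadenylation signal. In this gene-trap arrangement, puromycin resistance should be expressed only after correct integration, when the cassette is spliced into the endogenous PPP1R12C transcript, which enriches for on-target clones. The second unit is the synthetic responder insert, in which a third-generation Tet-responsive promoter (annotated TRE3GV, called TRE3VG in the record) drives EGFP and is terminated by an SV40 polyadenylation signal. The catalogue's promoter field holds a primer sequence rather than a promoter name, so the promoter identity comes from the annotation and the construct name.

No tetracycline transactivator is encoded, so doxycycline-dependent EGFP induction needs a Tet-On activator supplied separately. This fits its stated role as the responder component of the OPTi-OX platform. The associated publication concerns silencing of doxycycline-inducible promoters in hiPSC-derived cardiomyocytes, which suggests use as a fluorescent reporter for assessing this promoter variant's inducibility.
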