Features (pLannotate 1.2.2; 20 found; start..end, strand, type, name):
     16..97      +  polyA_signal   SV40 poly(A) signal: SV40 polyadenylation signal
    123..959     +  misc_feature   HA-R: right homology arm from the adeno-associated virus integration site (AAVS1) within intron 1 of the human PPP1R12C gene
   1002..1018    -  protein_bind   lac operator: The lac repressor binds to the lac operator to inhibit transcription in E. coli. This inhibition can be relieved by adding lactose or isopropyl-β-D-thiogalactopyranoside (IPTG). lac repressor encoded by lacI
   1026..1056    -  promoter       lac promoter: promoter for the E. coli lac operon
   1071..1092    -  protein_bind   CAP binding site: CAP binding activates transcription in the presence of cAMP. E. coli catabolite activator protein
   1105..1197    -  CDS            lacI (fragment): lac repressor; lacI; The lac repressor binds to the lac operator to inhibit transcription in E. coli. This inhibition can be relieved by adding lactose or isopropyl-β-D-thiogalactopyranoside (IPTG).
   1380..1968    -  rep_origin     ori: high-copy-number ColE1/pMB1/pBR322/pUC origin of replication
   2139..2999    -  CDS            AmpR: β-lactamase; bla; confers resistance to ampicillin, carbenicillin, and related antibiotics
   3000..3104    -  promoter       AmpR promoter: bla
   3199..3234    +  CDS            rop (fragment): Rop protein, which maintains plasmids at low copy number; rop
   3336..3435    +  misc_feature   bom (fragment): basis of mobility region from pBR322
   3441..3598    -  CDS            lacZα (fragment): LacZα fragment of β-galactosidase; lacZ fragment
   3783..4284    +  misc_feature   HA-L: left homology arm from the adeno-associated virus integration site (AAVS1) within intron 1 of the human PPP1R12C gene
   4411..4436    +  misc_feature   SA: splice acceptor site
   4523..5122    +  CDS            PuroR: puromycin N-acetyltransferase; pac from Streptomyces alboniger; confers resistance to puromycin
   5160..5384    +  polyA_signal   bGH poly(A) signal: bovine growth hormone polyadenylation signal
   5391..5740    +  promoter       TRE3GV promoter: 3rd-generation Tet-responsive promoter that can be activated by binding of Tet-On® 3G, optimized for retroviral and lentiviral vectors
   5753..6472    +  CDS            EGFP: the original enhanced GFP (Yang et al., 1996) mammalian codon-optimized
   6473..6504    +  misc_feature   MCS (fragment): pUC18/19 multiple cloning site
   6563..6646    +  CDS            large T antigen (fragment): large T antigen from SV40 (simian virus 40)
>Addgene plasmid #230050 | pAAV-puro_TRE3VG_EGFP-Responder | addgene full sequence | sequence record 456995 | Addgene NGS Result
GCAATTGTTGTTGTTAACTTGTTTATTGCAGCTTATAATGGTTACAAATAAAGCAATAGCATCACAAATT
TCACAAATAAAGCATTTTTTTCACTGCCTTGACAGTACTCTTAAGTCGACTTACTAGGGACAGGATTGGT
GACAGAAAAGCCCCATCCTTAGGCCTCCTCCTTCCTAGTCTCCTGATATTGGGTCTAACCCCCACCTCCT
GTTAGGCAGATTCCTTATCTGGTGACACACCCCCATTTCCTGGAGCCATCTCTCTCCTTGCCAGAACCTC
TAAGGTTTGCTTACGATGGAGCCAGAGAGGATCCTGGGAGGGAGAGCTTGGCAGGGGGTGGGAGGGAAGG
GGGGGATGCGTGACCTGCCCGGTTCTCAGTGGCCACCCTGCGCTACCCTCTCCCAGAACCTGAGCTGCTC
TGACGCGGCTGTCTGGTGCGTTTCACTGATCCTGGTGCTGCAGCTTCCTTACACTTCCCAAGAGGAGAAG
CAGTTTGGAAAAACAAAATCAGAATAAGTTGGTCCTGAGTTCTAACTTTGGCTCTTCACCTTTCTAGTCC
CCAATTTATATTGTTCCTCCGTGCGTCAGTTTTACCTGTGAGATAAGGCCAGTAGCCAGCCCCGTCCTGG
CAGGGCTGTGGTGAGGAGGGGGGTGTCCGTGTGGAAAACTCCCTTTGTGAGAATGGTGCGTCCTAGGTGT
TCACCAGGTCGTGGCCGCCTCTACTCCCTTTCTCTTTCTCCATCCTTCTTTCCTTAAAGAGTCCCCAGTG
CTATCTGGGACATATTCCTCCGCCCAGAGCAGGGTCCCGCTTCCCTAAGGCCCTGCTCTGGGCTTCTGGG
TTTGAGTCCTTGGCAAGCCCAGGAGAGGCGCTCAGGCTTCCCTGTCCCCCTTCCTCGTCCACCATCTCAT
GCCCCTGGCTCTCCTGCCCCTTCCCTACAGGGGTTCCTGGCTCTGCTCTAAGCTTGGCGTAATCATGGTC
ATAGCTGTTTCCTGTGTGAAATTGTTATCCGCTCACAATTCCACACAACATACGAGCCGGAAGCATAAAG
TGTAAAGCCTGGGGTGCCTAATGAGTGAGCTAACTCACATTAATTGCGTTGCGCTCACTGCCCGCTTTCC
AGTCGGGAAACCTGTCGTGCCAGCTGCATTAATGAATCGGCCAACGCGCGGGGAGAGGCGGTTTGCGTAT
TGGGCGCTCTTCCGCTTCCTCGCTCACTGACTCGCTGCGCTCGGTCGTTCGGCTGCGGCGAGCGGTATCA
GCTCACTCAAAGGCGGTAATACGGTTATCCACAGAATCAGGGGATAACGCAGGAAAGAACATGTGAGCAA
AAGGCCAGCAAAAGGCCAGGAACCGTAAAAAGGCCGCGTTGCTGGCGTTTTTCCATAGGCTCCGCCCCCC
TGACGAGCATCACAAAAATCGACGCTCAAGTCAGAGGTGGCGAAACCCGACAGGACTATAAAGATACCAG
GCGTTTCCCCCTGGAAGCTCCCTCGTGCGCTCTCCTGTTCCGACCCTGCCGCTTACCGGATACCTGTCCG
CCTTTCTCCCTTCGGGAAGCGTGGCGCTTTCTCATAGCTCACGCTGTAGGTATCTCAGTTCGGTGTAGGT
CGTTCGCTCCAAGCTGGGCTGTGTGCACGAACCCCCCGTTCAGCCCGACCGCTGCGCCTTATCCGGTAAC
TATCGTCTTGAGTCCAACCCGGTAAGACACGACTTATCGCCACTGGCAGCAGCCACTGGTAACAGGATTA
GCAGAGCGAGGTATGTAGGCGGTGCTACAGAGTTCTTGAAGTGGTGGCCTAACTACGGCTACACTAGAAG
AACAGTATTTGGTATCTGCGCTCTGCTGAAGCCAGTTACCTTCGGAAAAAGAGTTGGTAGCTCTTGATCC
GGCAAACAAACCACCGCTGGTAGCGGTGGTTTTTTTGTTTGCAAGCAGCAGATTACGCGCAGAAAAAAAG
GATCTCAAGAAGATCCTTTGATCTTTTCTACGGGGTCTGACGCTCAGTGGAACGAAAACTCACGTTAAGG
GATTTTGGTCATGAGATTATCAAAAAGGATCTTCACCTAGATCCTTTTAAATTAAAAATGAAGTTTTAAA
TCAATCTAAAGTATATATGAGTAAACTTGGTCTGACAGTTACCAATGCTTAATCAGTGAGGCACCTATCT
CAGCGATCTGTCTATTTCGTTCATCCATAGTTGCCTGACTCCCCGTCGTGTAGATAACTACGATACGGGA
GGGCTTACCATCTGGCCCCAGTGCTGCAATGATACCGCGAGACCCACGCTCACCGGCTCCAGATTTATCA
GCAATAAACCAGCCAGCCGGAAGGGCCGAGCGCAGAAGTGGTCCTGCAACTTTATCCGCCTCCATCCAGT
CTATTAATTGTTGCCGGGAAGCTAGAGTAAGTAGTTCGCCAGTTAATAGTTTGCGCAACGTTGTTGCCAT
TGCTACAGGCATCGTGGTGTCACGCTCGTCGTTTGGTATGGCTTCATTCAGCTCCGGTTCCCAACGATCA
AGGCGAGTTACATGATCCCCCATGTTGTGCAAAAAAGCGGTTAGCTCCTTCGGTCCTCCGATCGTTGTCA
GAAGTAAGTTGGCCGCAGTGTTATCACTCATGGTTATGGCAGCACTGCATAATTCTCTTACTGTCATGCC
ATCCGTAAGATGCTTTTCTGTGACTGGTGAGTACTCAACCAAGTCATTCTGAGAATAGTGTATGCGGCGA
CCGAGTTGCTCTTGCCCGGCGTCAATACGGGATAATACCGCGCCACATAGCAGAACTTTAAAAGTGCTCA
TCATTGGAAAACGTTCTTCGGGGCGAAAACTCTCAAGGATCTTACCGCTGTTGAGATCCAGTTCGATGTA
ACCCACTCGTGCACCCAACTGATCTTCAGCATCTTTTACTTTCACCAGCGTTTCTGGGTGAGCAAAAACA
GGAAGGCAAAATGCCGCAAAAAAGGGAATAAGGGCGACACGGAAATGTTGAATACTCATACTCTTCCTTT
TTCAATATTATTGAAGCATTTATCAGGGTTATTGTCTCATGAGCGGATACATATTTGAATGTATTTAGAA
AAATAAACAAATAGGGGTTCCGCGCACATTTCCCCGAAAAGTGCCACCTGACGTCTAAGAAACCATTATT
ATCATGACATTAACCTATAAAAATAGGCGTATCACGAGGCCCTTTCGTCTCGCGCGTTTCGGTGATGACG
GTGAAAACCTCTGACACATGCAGCTCCCGGAGACGGTCACAGCTTGTCTGTAAGCGGATGCCGGGAGCAG
ACAAGCCCGTCAGGGCGCGTCAGCGGGTGTTGGCGGGTGTCGGGGCTGGCTTAACTATGCGGCATCAGAG
CAGATTGTACTGAGAGTGCACCATATGCGGTGTGAAATACCGCACAGATGCGTAAGGAGAAAATACCGCA
TCAGGCGCCATTCGCCATTCAGGCTGCGCAACTGTTGGGAAGGGCGATCGGTGCGGGCCTCTTCGCTATT
ACGCCAGCTGGCGAAAGGGGGATGTGCTGCAAGGCGATTAAGTTGGGTAACGCCAGGGTTTTCCCAGTCA
CGACGTTGTAAAACGACGGCCAGTGAATTGTGCTTTCTCTGACCAGCATTCTCTCCCCTGGGCCTGTGCC
GCTTTCTGTCTGTAGCTTGTGGCCTGGGTCACCTCTACGGCTGGCCCAGATCCTTCCCTGCCGCCTCCTT
CAGGTTCCGTCTTCCTCCACTCCCTCTTCCCCTTGCTCTCTGCTGTGTTGCTGCCCAAGGATGCTCTTTC
CGGAGCACTTCCTTCTCGGCGCTGCACCACGTGATGTCCTCTGAGCGGATCCTCCCCGTGTCTGGGTCCT
CTCCGGGCATCTCTCCTCCCTCACCCAACCCCATGCCGTCTTCACTCGCTGGGTTCCCTTTTCCTTCTCC
TTCTGGGGCCTGTGCCATCTCTCGTTTCTTAGGATGGCCTTCTCCGACGGATGTCTCCCTTGCGTCCCGC
CTCCCCTTCTTGTAGGCCTGCATCATCACCGTTTTTCTGGACAACCCCAAAGTACCCCGTCTCCCTGGCT
TTAGCCACCTCTCCATCCTCTTGCTTTCTTTGCCTGGACACCCCGTTCTCCTGTGGATTCGGGTCACCTC
TCACTCCTTTCATTTGGGCAGCTCCCCTACCCCCCTTACCTCTCTAGTCTGTGCTAGCTCTTCCAGCCCC
CTGTCATGGCATCTTCCAGGGGTCCGAGAGCTCAGCTAGTCTTCTTCCTCCAACCCGGGCCCCTATGTCC
ACTTCAGGACAGCATGTTTGCTGCCTCCAGGGATCCTGTGTCCCCGAGCTGGGACCACCTTATATTCCCA
GGGCCGGTTAATGTGGCTCTGGTTCTGGGTACTTTTATCTGTCCCCTCCACCCCACAGTGGGGCAAGCTT
CTGACCTCTTCTCTTCCTCCCACAGGGCCTCGAGAGATCTGGCAGCGGAGAGGGCAGAGGAAGTCTTCTA
ACATGCGGTGACGTGGAGGAGAATCCCGGCCCTAGGCTCGAGATGACCGAGTACAAGCCCACGGTGCGCC
TCGCCACCCGCGACGACGTCCCCAGGGCCGTACGCACCCTCGCCGCCGCGTTCGCCGACTACCCCGCCAC
GCGCCACACCGTCGATCCGGACCGCCACATCGAGCGGGTCACCGAGCTGCAAGAACTCTTCCTCACGCGC
GTCGGGCTCGACATCGGCAAGGTGTGGGTCGCGGACGACGGCGCCGCGGTGGCGGTCTGGACCACGCCGG
AGAGCGTCGAAGCGGGGGCGGTGTTCGCCGAGATCGGCCCGCGCATGGCCGAGTTGAGCGGTTCCCGGCT
GGCCGCGCAGCAACAGATGGAAGGCCTCCTGGCGCCGCACCGGCCCAAGGAGCCCGCGTGGTTCCTGGCC
ACCGTCGGCGTCTCGCCCGACCACCAGGGCAAGGGTCTGGGCAGCGCCGTCGTGCTCCCCGGAGTGGAGG
CGGCCGAGCGCGCCGGGGTGCCCGCCTTCCTGGAGACCTCCGCGCCCCGCAACCTCCCCTTCTACGAGCG
GCTCGGCTTCACCGTCACCGCCGACGTCGAGGTGCCCGAAGGACCGCGCACCTGGTGCATGACCCGCAAG
CCCGGTGCCTGATCTAGAGGGCCCGTTTAAACCCGCTGATCAGCCTCGACTGTGCCTTCTAGTTGCCAGC
CATCTGTTGTTTGCCCCTCCCCCGTGCCTTCCTTGACCCTGGAAGGTGCCACTCCCACTGTCCTTTCCTA
ATAAAATGAGGAAATTGCATCGCATTGTCTGAGTAGGTGTCATTCTATTCTGGGGGGTGGGGTGGGGCAG
GACAGCAAGGGGGAGGATTGGGAAGACAATAGCAGGCATGCTGGGGATGCGGTGGGCTCTATGGTCACTC
GAGTTTACTCCCTATCAGTGATAGAGAACGTATGAAGAGTTTACTCCCTATCAGTGATAGAGAACGTATG
CAGACTTTACTCCCTATCAGTGATAGAGAACGTATAAGGAGTTTACTCCCTATCAGTGATAGAGAACGTA
TGACCAGTTTACTCCCTATCAGTGATAGAGAACGTATCTACAGTTTACTCCCTATCAGTGATAGAGAACG
TATATCCAGTTTACTCCCTATCAGTGATAGAGAACGTATGTCGAGGTAGGCGTGTACGGTGGGCGCCTAT
AAAAGCAGAGCTCGTTTAGTGAACCGTCAGATCGCCTGGAGCAATTCCACAACACTTTTGTCTTATACTT
ACTAGTGCCACCATGGTGAGCAAGGGCGAGGAGCTGTTCACCGGGGTGGTGCCCATCCTGGTCGAGCTGG
ACGGCGACGTAAACGGCCACAAGTTCAGCGTGTCCGGCGAGGGCGAGGGCGATGCCACCTACGGCAAGCT
GACCCTGAAGTTCATCTGCACCACCGGCAAGCTGCCCGTGCCCTGGCCCACCCTCGTGACCACCCTGACC
TACGGCGTGCAGTGCTTCAGCCGCTACCCCGACCACATGAAGCAGCACGACTTCTTCAAGTCCGCCATGC
CCGAAGGCTACGTCCAGGAGCGCACCATCTTCTTCAAGGACGACGGCAACTACAAGACCCGCGCCGAGGT
GAAGTTCGAGGGCGACACCCTGGTGAACCGCATCGAGCTGAAGGGCATCGACTTCAAGGAGGACGGCAAC
ATCCTGGGGCACAAGCTGGAGTACAACTACAACAGCCACAACGTCTATATCATGGCCGACAAGCAGAAGA
ACGGCATCAAGGTGAACTTCAAGATCCGCCACAACATCGAGGACGGCAGCGTGCAGCTCGCCGACCACTA
CCAGCAGAACACCCCCATCGGCGACGGCCCCGTGCTGCTGCCCGACAACCACTACCTGAGCACCCAGTCC
GCCCTGAGCAAAGACCCCAACGAGAAGCGCGATCACATGGTCCTGCTGGAGTTCGTGACCGCCGCCGGGA
TCACTCTCGGCATGGACGAGCTGTACAAGTAAGAATTCGAGCTCGGTACCCGGGGATCCTCTAGTCAGCT
GACGCGTGCTAGCGCGGCCGCATCGATAAGCTTGTCGACGATATCTCTAGAGGATCATAATCAGCCATAC
CACATTTGTAGAGGTTTTACTTGCTTTAAAAAACCTCCCACACCTCCCCCTGAACCTGAAACATAAAATG
AAT
